Addgene plasmid #121041: UCT1m
Purpose: MoClo golden gate assembly DE part for gQi gRNA (guide RNA for S. pyogenes Cas9; sequence from DOI: 10.1016/j.cell.2013.02.022). Please see Supplemental Documents for annotated Genbank file.
Depositing lab: Richard Murray.
Backbone
  Vector backbone: DVA
  Backbone size w/o insert (bp): 2100
  Vector type: Synthetic Biology
Growth in bacteria
  Bacterial resistance: Ampicillin, 100 μg/mL
  Growth temperature: 37°C
  Growth strain: JM109
  Copy number: High Copy
Gene/Insert
  Gene/Insert name: UCT-part guide RNA (Stanley Qi sequence)
  Species: Synthetic
  Insert size (bp): 110
  Cloning method: Gibson Cloning
  Sequencing primers: 5′ AAATAGGCGTATCACGAGGCA; 3′ TTACCGCCTTTGAGTGAGCTG
Terms and licenses: Academic/Nonprofit Terms; Industry Terms: Not Available to Industry
How to cite: UCT1m was a gift from Richard Murray (Addgene plasmid # 121041 ; http://n2t.net/addgene:121041 ; RRID:Addgene_121041)
