[The description below was written by a language model from this plasmid's Addgene catalogue record and pLannotate feature annotations shown in this document.]
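Description:
UCT1m is a small synthetic-biology part plasmid (about 2.2 kb) built on the DVA backbone and intended as a MoClo Golden Gate assembly component occupying the "DE" position. It is propagated in E. coli as a high-copy plasmid through a ColE1/pUC-type origin of replication and is selected with ampicillin via a β-lactamase (AmpR) gene driven by its native bla promoter. The part region is flanked by BioBrick prefix and suffix sequences, with a putative bacterial transcription terminator lying just upstream that likely insulates the insert from read-through from the backbone.

The payload is a synthetic insert of roughly 110 bp encoding a single guide RNA for Streptococcus pyogenes Cas9, using the guide design from an early published CRISPR interference study. The feature table annotates the 76-nt S. pyogenes gRNA scaffold, immediately preceded by a short segment of about 20 nt that matches mRFP1 on the opposite strand. This position and length are consistent with the spacer, which suggests the guide targets the mRFP1 coding sequence, although the record does not state the target explicitly. No promoter for the guide RNA is annotated within the part, as expected for a modular element that is meant to be joined to separate promoter and terminator parts during assembly.

The plasmid is used as a reusable building block: the guide RNA part is released by Golden Gate digestion and ligated in order with neighbouring MoClo parts to create complete gRNA expression units for Cas9- or dCas9-based circuits. The specific type IIS enzyme and overhangs are not given in the record, which refers to a supplementary annotated file for details.
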