Features (pLannotate 1.2.2; 8 found; start..end, strand, type, name):
     71..114     -  terminator     bacterial terminator: putative bacterial transcription terminator
    117..138     +  misc_feature   BioBrick prefix: BioBrick prefix for parts that do not start with "ATG"
    156..177     -  CDS            mRFP1 (fragment): monomeric derivative of DsRed (Campbell et al., 2002)
    177..252     +  misc_RNA       gRNA scaffold: guide RNA scaffold for the Streptococcus pyogenes CRISPR/Cas9 system
    270..290     +  misc_feature   BioBrick suffix: universal suffix for all parts
    467..1055    -  rep_origin     ori: high-copy-number ColE1/pMB1/pBR322/pUC origin of replication
   1226..2086    -  CDS            AmpR: β-lactamase; bla; confers resistance to ampicillin, carbenicillin, and related antibiotics
   2087..2191    -  promoter       AmpR promoter: bla
>Addgene plasmid #121041 | UCT1m | addgene full sequence | sequence record 245418 | Addgene NGS Result
CCACCTGACGTCTAAGAAACCATTATTATCATGACATTAACCTATAAAAATAGGCGTATCACGAGGCAGA
ATTTCAGATAAAAAAAATCCTTAGCTTTCGCTAAGGATGATTTCTGGAATTCGCGGCCGCTTCTAGAGAC
TAGTGGGTCTCATACTAACTTTCAGTTTAGCGGTCTGTTTTAGAGCTAGAAATAGCAAGTTAAAATAAGG
CTAGTCCGTTATCAACTTGAAAAAGTGGCACCGAGTCGGTGCTTTTTTGCTTAGAGACCTACTAGTAGCG
GCCGCTGCAGGCTTCCTCGCTCACTGACTCGCTGCGCTCGGTCGTTCGGCTGCGGCGAGCGGTATCAGCT
CACTCAAAGGCGGTAATACGGTTATCCACAGAATCAGGGGATAACGCAGGAAAGAACATGTGAGCAAAAG
GCCAGCAAAAGGCCAGGAACCGTAAAAAGGCCGCGTTGCTGGCGTTTTTCCACAGGCTCCGCCCCCCTGA
CGAGCATCACAAAAATCGACGCTCAAGTCAGAGGTGGCGAAACCCGACAGGACTATAAAGATACCAGGCG
TTTCCCCCTGGAAGCTCCCTCGTGCGCTCTCCTGTTCCGACCCTGCCGCTTACCGGATACCTGTCCGCCT
TTCTCCCTTCGGGAAGCGTGGCGCTTTCTCATAGCTCACGCTGTAGGTATCTCAGTTCGGTGTAGGTCGT
TCGCTCCAAGCTGGGCTGTGTGCACGAACCCCCCGTTCAGCCCGACCGCTGCGCCTTATCCGGTAACTAT
CGTCTTGAGTCCAACCCGGTAAGACACGACTTATCGCCACTGGCAGCAGCCACTGGTAACAGGATTAGCA
GAGCGAGGTATGTAGGCGGTGCTACAGAGTTCTTGAAGTGGTGGCCTAACTACGGCTACACTAGAAGAAC
AGTATTTGGTATCTGCGCTCTGCTGAAGCCAGTTACCTTCGGAAAAAGAGTTGGTAGCTCTTGATCCGGC
AAACAAACCACCGCTGGTAGCGGTGGTTTTTTTGTTTGCAAGCAGCAGATTACGCGCAGAAAAAAAGGAT
CTCAAGAAGATCCTTTGATCTTTTCTACGGGGTCTGACGCTCAGTGGAACGAAAACTCACGTTAAGGGAT
TTTGGTCATGAGATTATCAAAAAGGATCTTCACCTAGATCCTTTTAAATTAAAAATGAAGTTTTAAATCA
ATCTAAAGTATATATGAGTAAACTTGGTCTGACAGTTACCAATGCTTAATCAGTGAGGCACCTATCTCAG
CGATCTGTCTATTTCGTTCATCCATAGTTGCCTGACTCCCCGTCGTGTAGATAACTACGATACGGGAGGG
CTTACCATCTGGCCCCAGTGCTGCAATGATACCGCGCGACCCACGCTCACCGGCTCCAGATTTATCAGCA
ATAAACCAGCCAGCCGGAAGGGCCGAGCGCAGAAGTGGTCCTGCAACTTTATCCGCCTCCATCCAGTCTA
TTAATTGTTGCCGGGAAGCTAGAGTAAGTAGTTCGCCAGTTAATAGTTTGCGCAACGTTGTTGCCATTGC
TACAGGCATCGTGGTGTCACGCTCGTCGTTTGGTATGGCTTCATTCAGCTCCGGTTCCCAACGATCAAGG
CGAGTTACATGATCCCCCATGTTGTGCAAAAAAGCGGTTAGCTCCTTCGGTCCTCCGATCGTTGTCAGAA
GTAAGTTGGCCGCAGTGTTATCACTCATGGTTATGGCAGCACTGCATAATTCTCTTACTGTCATGCCATC
CGTAAGATGCTTTTCTGTGACTGGTGAGTACTCAACCAAGTCATTCTGAGAATAGTGTATGCGGCGACCG
AGTTGCTCTTGCCCGGCGTCAATACGGGATAATACCGCGCCACATAGCAGAACTTTAAAAGTGCTCATCA
TTGGAAAACGTTCTTCGGGGCGAAAACTCTCAAGGATCTTACCGCTGTTGAGATCCAGTTCGATGTAACC
CACTCGTGCACCCAACTGATCTTCAGCATCTTTTACTTTCACCAGCGTTTCTGGGTGAGCAAAAACAGGA
AGGCAAAATGCCGCAAAAAAGGGAATAAGGGCGACACGGAAATGTTGAATACTCATACTCTTCCTTTTTC
AATATTATTGAAGCATTTATCAGGGTTATTGTCTCATGAGCGGATACATATTTGAATGTATTTAGAAAAA
TAAACAAATAGGGGTTCCGCGCACATTTCCCCGAAAAGTG
