>Addgene plasmid #121041 | UCT1m | depositor partial sequence | sequence record 230136 | insert sequence
TACTAACTTTCAGTTTAGCGGTCTGTTTTAGAGCTAGAAATAGCAAGTTAAAATAAGGCTAGTCCGTTAT
CAACTTGAAAAAGTGGCACCGAGTCGGTGCTTTTTTGCTT
